Addgene plasmid #91767: pNCS tdTomato
Purpose: Bacterial expression of a fluorescent protein, tandem dimer Tomato (tdTomato)
Depositing lab: Erik Rodriguez & Roger Tsien. Depositing organization: University of California, San Diego (UCSD). Publication: Improved monomeric red, orange and yellow fluorescent proteins derived from Discosoma sp. red fluorescent protein. Shaner NC, Campbell RE, Steinbach PA, Giepmans BN, Palmer AE, Tsien RY. Nat Biotechnol. 2004 Dec;22(12):1567-72. Epub 2004 Nov 21. 10.1038/nbt1037 PubMed 15558047.
Backbone
  Vector backbone: modified pRSETB
  Backbone manufacturer: Life Technologies
  Backbone size w/o insert (bp): 2900
  Vector type: Bacterial Expression
Growth in bacteria
  Bacterial resistance: Ampicillin, 100 μg/mL
  Growth temperature: 37°C
  Growth strain: DH5alpha
  Growth instructions: E. coli expressing T7 polymerase necessary for fluorescent protein production. Expresses fluorescent protein constitutively. Do not add IPTG.
  Copy number: High Copy
Gene/Insert
  Gene/Insert name: tandem dimer Tomato (alt name: tdTomato)
  Species: Discosoma sp. (mushroom coral)
  Insert size (bp): 1431
  Promoter: T7
  Tag / fusion protein: Hexa-Histidine tag, Xpress epitope for detection with the anti-Xpress antibody, and enterokinase cleavage site. (N terminal on backbone)
  Cloning method: Restriction Enzyme; 5′ cloning site BamHI (not destroyed); 3′ cloning site EcoRI (not destroyed)
  Sequencing primers: 5′ T7 Promoter Forward; 3′ T7 Terminator
Terms and licenses: Academic/Nonprofit Terms; Industry Terms: Not Available to Industry
Depositor comments: These plasmids are used in University Molecular Biology Laboratories and by High School students to purify fluorescent proteins and create fluorescent protein plate artwork.
How to cite: pNCS tdTomato was a gift from Erik Rodriguez & Roger Tsien (Addgene plasmid # 91767 ; http://n2t.net/addgene:91767 ; RRID:Addgene_91767)
