[The description below was written by a language model from this plasmid's Addgene catalogue record and the feature table of its GenBank file.]
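Description:
pNCS tdTomato is a 4,297 bp bacterial expression plasmid built on a modified pRSETB backbone and designed to produce the red fluorescent protein tandem dimer Tomato in E. coli. It replicates at high copy from a ColE1/pUC-type origin and is selected with ampicillin through the beta-lactamase (AmpR) gene driven by its own promoter. An f1 bacteriophage origin is also present, which in principle allows production of single-stranded DNA with helper phage.

The expression cassette is driven by a bacteriophage T7 promoter followed by the efficient ribosome binding site from T7 gene 10, and it ends at a T7 terminator. The open reading frame begins with backbone-encoded N-terminal elements: a 6xHis affinity tag, the T7 gene 10 leader peptide that aids translation, and the Xpress epitope, which includes an enterokinase recognition site so the tags can be removed after purification. The 1,431 bp tdTomato coding sequence is inserted between retained BamHI and EcoRI sites. It is a mammalian codon-optimized, tandem dimeric (pseudo-monomeric) derivative of the Discosoma sp. protein DsRed, and it carries a Kozak consensus immediately upstream, a remnant that has no role in bacterial translation. Because transcription depends on T7 RNA polymerase, fluorescent protein is made only in strains that supply that enzyme. The record notes that expression is constitutive in such hosts, without an inducer.

The depositors describe the plasmid as a teaching and laboratory tool, used in university molecular biology courses and by high school students to purify His-tagged fluorescent protein and to create fluorescent plate artwork.
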