LOCUS       Exported 4297 bp ds-DNA circular SYN 12-MAY-2021
DEFINITION  Bacterial expression of a fluorescent protein, tandem dimer Tomato
            (tdTomato).
ACCESSION   .
VERSION     .
KEYWORDS    pNCS tdTomato
SOURCE      synthetic DNA construct
  ORGANISM  synthetic DNA construct
REFERENCE   1 (bases 1 to 4297)
  AUTHORS   Shaner NC, Campbell RE, Steinbach PA, Giepmans BN, Palmer AE, Tsien
            RY
  TITLE     Improved monomeric red, orange and yellow fluorescent proteins
            derived from Discosoma sp. red fluorescent protein.
  JOURNAL   Nat Biotechnol. 2004 Dec;22(12):1567-72. Epub 2004 Nov 21.
  PUBMED    15558047
REFERENCE   2 (bases 1 to 4297)
  AUTHORS   .
  TITLE     Direct Submission
  JOURNAL   Exported May 12, 2021 from SnapGene Server 1.1.58
            http://www.snapgene.com
FEATURES             Location/Qualifiers
     source          1..4297
                     /organism="synthetic DNA construct"
                     /mol_type="other DNA"
     primer_bind     20..39
                     /label=T7
                     /note="T7 promoter, forward primer"
     promoter        20..38
                     /label=T7 promoter
                     /note="promoter for bacteriophage T7 RNA polymerase"
     RBS             70..92
                     /note="efficient ribosome binding site from bacteriophage
                     T7 gene 10 (Olins and Rangwala, 1989)"
     CDS             112..129
                     /codon_start=1
                     /product="6xHis affinity tag"
                     /label=6xHis
                     /translation="HHHHHH"
     CDS             133..165
                     /codon_start=1
                     /product="leader peptide from bacteriophage T7 gene 10"
                     /label=T7 tag (gene 10 leader)
                     /note="promotes efficient translation in E. coli"
                     /translation="MASMTGGQQMG"
     CDS             169..192
                     /codon_start=1
                     /product="Xpress(TM) epitope tag, including an enterokinase
                     recognition and cleavage site"
                     /label=Xpress(TM) tag
                     /translation="DLYDDDDK"
     regulatory      199..208
                     /regulatory_class="other"
                     /note="vertebrate consensus sequence for strong initiation
                     of translation (Kozak, 1987)"
     CDS             205..1635
                     /codon_start=1
                     /product="tandem dimeric (pseudo-monomeric) derivative of
                     DsRed (Shaner et al., 2004)"
                     /label=tdTomato
                     /note="mammalian codon-optimized"
                     /translation="MVSKGEEVIKEFMRFKVRMEGSMNGHEFEIEGEGEGRPYEGTQTA
                     KLKVTKGGPLPFAWDILSPQFMYGSKAYVKHPADIPDYKKLSFPEGFKWERVMNFEDGG
                     LVTVTQDSSLQDGTLIYKVKMRGTNFPPDGPVMQKKTMGWEASTERLYPRDGVLKGEIH
                     QALKLKDGGHYLVEFKTIYMAKKPVQLPGYYYVDTKLDITSHNEDYTIVEQYERSEGRH
                     HLFLGHGTGSTGSGSSGTASSEDNNMAVIKEFMRFKVRMEGSMNGHEFEIEGEGEGRPY
                     EGTQTAKLKVTKGGPLPFAWDILSPQFMYGSKAYVKHPADIPDYKKLSFPEGFKWERVM
                     NFEDGGLVTVTQDSSLQDGTLIYKVKMRGTNFPPDGPVMQKKTMGWEASTERLYPRDGV
                     LKGEIHQALKLKDGGHYLVEFKTIYMAKKPVQLPGYYYVDTKLDITSHNEDYTIVEQYE
                     RSEGRHHLFLYGMDELYK"
     primer_bind     complement(1698..1716)
                     /label=T7 Term
                     /note="T7 terminator, reverse primer"
     terminator      1712..1759
                     /label=T7 terminator
                     /note="transcription terminator for bacteriophage T7 RNA
                     polymerase"
     rep_origin      1856..2311
                     /direction=RIGHT
                     /label=f1 ori
                     /note="f1 bacteriophage origin of replication; arrow
                     indicates direction of (+) strand synthesis"
     primer_bind     complement(1943..1962)
                     /label=F1ori-R
                     /note="F1 origin, reverse primer"
     primer_bind     2153..2174
                     /label=F1ori-F
                     /note="F1 origin, forward primer"
     promoter        2337..2441
                     /gene="bla"
                     /label=AmpR promoter
     CDS             2442..3302
                     /codon_start=1
                     /gene="bla"
                     /product="beta-lactamase"
                     /label=AmpR
                     /note="confers resistance to ampicillin, carbenicillin, and
                     related antibiotics"
                     /translation="MSIQHFRVALIPFFAAFCLPVFAHPETLVKVKDAEDQLGARVGYI
                     ELDLNSGKILESFRPEERFPMMSTFKVLLCGAVLSRIDAGQEQLGRRIHYSQNDLVEYS
                     PVTEKHLTDGMTVRELCSAAITMSDNTAANLLLTTIGGPKELTAFLHNMGDHVTRLDRW
                     EPELNEAIPNDERDTTMPVAMATTLRKLLTGELLTLASRQQLIDWMEADKVAGPLLRSA
                     LPAGWFIADKSGAGERGSRGIIAALGPDGKPSRIVVIYTTGSQATMDERNRQIAEIGAS
                     LIKHW"
     primer_bind     complement(2660..2679)
                     /label=Amp-R
                     /note="Ampicillin resistance gene, reverse primer"
     rep_origin      3473..4061
                     /direction=RIGHT
                     /label=ori
                     /note="high-copy-number ColE1/pMB1/pBR322/pUC origin of
                     replication"
     primer_bind     3962..3981
                     /label=pBR322ori-F
                     /note="pBR322 origin, forward primer"
     primer_bind     4215..4232
                     /label=L4440
                     /note="L4440 vector, forward primer"
ORIGIN
        1 gatctcgatc ccgcgaaatt aatacgactc actataggga gaccacaacg gtttccctct
       61 agaaataatt ttgtttaact ttaagaagga gatatacata tgcggggttc tcatcatcat
      121 catcatcatg gtatggctag catgactggt ggacagcaaa tgggtcggga tctgtacgac
      181 gatgacgata aggatcccgc caccatggtg agcaagggcg aggaggtcat caaagagttc
      241 atgcgcttca aggtgcgcat ggagggctcc atgaacggcc acgagttcga gatcgagggc
      301 gagggcgagg gccgccccta cgagggcacc cagaccgcca agctgaaggt gaccaagggc
      361 ggccccctgc ccttcgcctg ggacatcctg tccccccagt tcatgtacgg ctccaaggcg
      421 tacgtgaagc accccgccga catccccgat tacaagaagc tgtccttccc cgagggcttc
      481 aagtgggagc gcgtgatgaa cttcgaggac ggcggtctgg tgaccgtgac ccaggactcc
      541 tccctgcagg acggcacgct gatctacaag gtgaagatgc gcggcaccaa cttccccccc
      601 gacggccccg taatgcagaa gaagaccatg ggctgggagg cctccaccga gcgcctgtac
      661 ccccgcgacg gcgtgctgaa gggcgagatc caccaggccc tgaagctgaa ggacggcggc
      721 cactacctgg tggagttcaa gaccatctac atggccaaga agcccgtgca actgcccggc
      781 tactactacg tggacaccaa gctggacatc acctcccaca acgaggacta caccatcgtg
      841 gaacagtacg agcgctccga gggccgccac cacctgttcc tggggcatgg caccggcagc
      901 accggcagcg gcagctccgg caccgcctcc tccgaggaca acaacatggc cgtcatcaaa
      961 gagttcatgc gcttcaaggt gcgcatggag ggctccatga acggccacga gttcgagatc
     1021 gagggcgagg gcgagggccg cccctacgag ggcacccaga ccgccaagct gaaggtgacc
     1081 aagggcggcc ccctgccctt cgcctgggac atcctgtccc cccagttcat gtacggctcc
     1141 aaggcgtacg tgaagcaccc cgccgacatc cccgattaca agaagctgtc cttccccgag
     1201 ggcttcaagt gggagcgcgt gatgaacttc gaggacggcg gtctggtgac cgtgacccag
     1261 gactcctccc tgcaggacgg cacgctgatc tacaaggtga agatgcgcgg caccaacttc
     1321 ccccccgacg gccccgtaat gcagaagaag accatgggct gggaggcctc caccgagcgc
     1381 ctgtaccccc gcgacggcgt gctgaagggc gagatccacc aggccctgaa gctgaaggac
     1441 ggcggccact acctggtgga gttcaagacc atctacatgg ccaagaagcc cgtgcaactg
     1501 cccggctact actacgtgga caccaagctg gacatcacct cccacaacga ggactacacc
     1561 atcgtggaac agtacgagcg ctccgagggc cgccaccacc tgttcctgta cggcatggac
     1621 gagctgtaca agtaagaatt cgaagcttga tccggctgct aacaaagccc gaaaggaagc
     1681 tgagttggct gctgccaccg ctgagcaata actagcataa ccccttgggg cctctaaacg
     1741 ggtcttgagg ggttttttgc tgaaaggagg aactatatcc ggatctggcg taatagcgaa
     1801 gaggcccgca ccgatcgccc ttcccaacag ttgcgcagcc tgaatggcga atgggnnnnn
     1861 nnnnnnnnnn nnnnnnnnnn nnnnnnnnnn nnnnnnnnnn nnnnnnnnnn nnnnnnnnnn
     1921 nnnnnnnnnn nnnnnnnnnn nnnnnnnnnn nnnnnnnnnn nnnnnnnnnn nnnnnnnnnc
     1981 nnnnnnnnnn nnnnnnnnnn nnnnnnnnnn nnnnnnnnnn nnnnnnnnnn nnnnnnnnnn
     2041 nnnnnnnnnn nnnnnnnnnn nnnnnnnnnn nannnnnnnn nnnnnnnnnn nnnnnnnnnn
     2101 nnnnnnnnnn nnnnnnnnnn ncctttgacg ttggagtcca cgttctttaa tagtggactc
     2161 ttgttccaaa ctggaacaac actcaaccct atctcggtct attcttttga tttataaggg
     2221 attttgccga tttcggccta ttggttaaaa aatgagctga tttaacaaaa atttaacgcg
     2281 aattttaaca aaatattaac gcttacaatt taggtggcac ttttcgggga aatgtgcgcg
     2341 gaacccctat ttgtttattt ttctaaatac attcaaatat gtatccgctc atgagacaat
     2401 aaccctgata aatgcttcaa taatattgaa aaaggaagag tatgagtatt caacatttcc
     2461 gtgtcgccct tattcccttt tttgcggcat tttgccttcc tgtttttgct cacccagaaa
     2521 cgctggtgaa agtaaaagat gctgaagatc agttgggtgc acgagtgggt tacatcgaac
     2581 tggatctcaa cagcggtaag atccttgaga gttttcgccc cgaagaacgt tttccaatga
     2641 tgagcacttt taaagttctg ctatgtggcg cggtattatc ccgtattgac gccgggcaag
     2701 agcaactcgg tcgccgcata cactattctc agaatgactt ggttgagtac tcaccagtca
     2761 cagaaaagca tcttacggat ggcatgacag taagagaatt atgcagtgct gccataacca
     2821 tgagtgataa cactgcggcc aacttacttc tgacaacgat cggaggaccg aaggagctaa
     2881 ccgctttttt gcacaacatg ggggatcatg taactcgcct tgatcgttgg gaaccggagc
     2941 tgaatgaagc cataccaaac gacgagcgtg acaccacgat gcctgtagca atggcaacaa
     3001 cgttgcgcaa actattaact ggcgaactac ttactctagc ttcccggcaa caattaatag
     3061 actggatgga ggcggataaa gttgcaggac cacttctgcg ctcggccctt ccggctggct
     3121 ggtttattgc tgataaatct ggagccggtg agcgtgggtc tcgcggtatc attgcagcac
     3181 tggggccaga tggtaagccc tcccgtatcg tagttatcta cacgacgggg agtcaggcaa
     3241 ctatggatga acgaaataga cagatcgctg agataggtgc ctcactgatt aagcattggt
     3301 aactgtcaga ccaagtttac tcatatatac tttagattga tttaaaactt catttttaat
     3361 ttaaaaggat ctaggtgaag atcctttttg ataatctcat gaccaaaatc ccttaacgtg
     3421 agttttcgtt ccactgagcg tcagaccccg tagaaaagat caaaggatct tcttgagatc
     3481 ctttttttct gcgcgtaatc tgctgcttgc aaacaaaaaa accaccgcta ccagcggtgg
     3541 tttgtttgcc ggatcaagag ctaccaactc tttttccgaa ggtaactggc ttcagcagag
     3601 cgcagatacc aaatactgtt cttctagtgt agccgtagtt aggccaccac ttcaagaact
     3661 ctgtagcacc gcctacatac ctcgctctgc taatcctgtt accagtggct gctgccagtg
     3721 gcgataagtc gtgtcttacc gggttggact caagacgata gttaccggat aaggcgcagc
     3781 ggtcgggctg aacggggggt tcgtgcacac agcccagctt ggagcgaacg acctacaccg
     3841 aactgagata cctacagcgt gagctatgag aaagcgccac gcttcccgaa gggagaaagg
     3901 cggacaggta tccggtaagc ggcagggtcg gaacaggaga gcgcacgagg gagcttccag
     3961 ggggaaacgc ctggtatctt tatagtcctg tcgggtttcg ccacctctga cttgagcgtc
     4021 gatttttgtg atgctcgtca ggggggcgga gcctatggaa aaacgccagc aacgcggcct
     4081 ttttacggtt cctggccttt tgctggcctt ttgctcacat gttctttcct gcgttatccc
     4141 ctgattctgt ggataaccgt attaccgcct ttgagtgagc tgataccgct cgccgcagcc
     4201 gaacgaccga gcgcagcgag tcagtgagcg aggaagcgga agagcgccca atacgcaaac
     4261 cgcctctccc cgcgcgttgg ccgattcatt aatgcag
//
