>Addgene plasmid #91767 | pNCS tdTomato | depositor partial sequence | sequence record 176391 | pNCS Vector Alone
GATCTCGATCCCGCGAAATTAATACGACTCACTATAGGGAGACCACAACGGTTTCCCTCTAGAATCACCG
AGTTTATTCTTGACACCTGATGCGATGAATGATATAATAGGAAAGTACTGTTTTGTTTAACTTTAAGAAG
GAGATATACATATGCGGGGTTCTCATCATCATCATCATCATGGTATGGCTAGCATGACTGGTGGACAGCA
AATGGGTCGGGATCTGTACGACGATGACGATAAGGATCCGAATTCGAAGCTTGATCCGGCTGCTAACAAA
GCCCGAAAGGAAGCTGAGTTGGCTGCTGCCACCGCTGAGCAATAACTAGCATAACCCCTTGGGGCCTCTA
AACGGGTCTTGAGGGGTTTTTTGCTGAAAGGAGGAACTATATCCGGATCTGGCGTAATAGCGAAGAGGCC
CGCACCGATCGCCCTTCCCAACAGTTGCGCAGCCTGAATGGCGAATGGG
[124 nt withheld, positions 470-593]
C
[91 nt withheld, positions 595-685]
A
[49 nt withheld, positions 687-735]
CCTTTGACGTTGGAGTCCACGTTCTTTAATAGTGGACTCTTGTTCCAAACTGGAACAACACTCAACCCTA
TCTCGGTCTATTCTTTTGATTTATAAGGGATTTTGCCGATTTCGGCCTATTGGTTAAAAAATGAGCTGAT
TTAACAAAAATTTAACGCGAATTTTAACAAAATATTAACGCTTACAATTTAGGTGGCACTTTTCGGGGAA
ATGTGCGCGGAACCCCTATTTGTTTATTTTTCTAAATACATTCAAATATGTATCCGCTCATGAGACAATA
ACCCTGATAAATGCTTCAATAATATTGAAAAAGGAAGAGTATGAGTATTCAACATTTCCGTGTCGCCCTT
ATTCCCTTTTTTGCGGCATTTTGCCTTCCTGTTTTTGCTCACCCAGAAACGCTGGTGAAAGTAAAAGATG
CTGAAGATCAGTTGGGTGCACGAGTGGGTTACATCGAACTGGATCTCAACAGCGGTAAGATCCTTGAGAG
TTTTCGCCCCGAAGAACGTTTTCCAATGATGAGCACTTTTAAAGTTCTGCTATGTGGCGCGGTATTATCC
CGTATTGACGCCGGGCAAGAGCAACTCGGTCGCCGCATACACTATTCTCAGAATGACTTGGTTGAGTACT
CACCAGTCACAGAAAAGCATCTTACGGATGGCATGACAGTAAGAGAATTATGCAGTGCTGCCATAACCAT
GAGTGATAACACTGCGGCCAACTTACTTCTGACAACGATCGGAGGACCGAAGGAGCTAACCGCTTTTTTG
CACAACATGGGGGATCATGTAACTCGCCTTGATCGTTGGGAACCGGAGCTGAATGAAGCCATACCAAACG
ACGAGCGTGACACCACGATGCCTGTAGCAATGGCAACAACGTTGCGCAAACTATTAACTGGCGAACTACT
TACTCTAGCTTCCCGGCAACAATTAATAGACTGGATGGAGGCGGATAAAGTTGCAGGACCACTTCTGCGC
TCGGCCCTTCCGGCTGGCTGGTTTATTGCTGATAAATCTGGAGCCGGTGAGCGTGGGTCTCGCGGTATCA
TTGCAGCACTGGGGCCAGATGGTAAGCCCTCCCGTATCGTAGTTATCTACACGACGGGGAGTCAGGCAAC
TATGGATGAACGAAATAGACAGATCGCTGAGATAGGTGCCTCACTGATTAAGCATTGGTAACTGTCAGAC
CAAGTTTACTCATATATACTTTAGATTGATTTAAAACTTCATTTTTAATTTAAAAGGATCTAGGTGAAGA
TCCTTTTTGATAATCTCATGACCAAAATCCCTTAACGTGAGTTTTCGTTCCACTGAGCGTCAGACCCCGT
AGAAAAGATCAAAGGATCTTCTTGAGATCCTTTTTTTCTGCGCGTAATCTGCTGCTTGCAAACAAAAAAA
CCACCGCTACCAGCGGTGGTTTGTTTGCCGGATCAAGAGCTACCAACTCTTTTTCCGAAGGTAACTGGCT
TCAGCAGAGCGCAGATACCAAATACTGTTCTTCTAGTGTAGCCGTAGTTAGGCCACCACTTCAAGAACTC
TGTAGCACCGCCTACATACCTCGCTCTGCTAATCCTGTTACCAGTGGCTGCTGCCAGTGGCGATAAGTCG
TGTCTTACCGGGTTGGACTCAAGACGATAGTTACCGGATAAGGCGCAGCGGTCGGGCTGAACGGGGGGTT
CGTGCACACAGCCCAGCTTGGAGCGAACGACCTACACCGAACTGAGATACCTACAGCGTGAGCTATGAGA
AAGCGCCACGCTTCCCGAAGGGAGAAAGGCGGACAGGTATCCGGTAAGCGGCAGGGTCGGAACAGGAGAG
CGCACGAGGGAGCTTCCAGGGGGAAACGCCTGGTATCTTTATAGTCCTGTCGGGTTTCGCCACCTCTGAC
TTGAGCGTCGATTTTTGTGATGCTCGTCAGGGGGGCGGAGCCTATGGAAAAACGCCAGCAACGCGGCCTT
TTTACGGTTCCTGGCCTTTTGCTGGCCTTTTGCTCACATGTTCTTTCCTGCGTTATCCCCTGATTCTGTG
GATAACCGTATTACCGCCTTTGAGTGAGCTGATACCGCTCGCCGCAGCCGAACGACCGAGCGCAGCGAGT
CAGTGAGCGAGGAAGCGGAAGAGCGCCCAATACGCAAACCGCCTCTCCCCGCGCGTTGGCCGATTCATTA
ATGCAG
