>Addgene plasmid #91767 | pNCS tdTomato | depositor partial sequence | sequence record 176392 | tdTomato
ATGGTGAGCAAGGGCGAGGAGGTCATCAAAGAGTTCATGCGCTTCAAGGTGCGCATGGAGGGCTCCATGA
ACGGCCACGAGTTCGAGATCGAGGGCGAGGGCGAGGGCCGCCCCTACGAGGGCACCCAGACCGCCAAGCT
GAAGGTGACCAAGGGCGGCCCCCTGCCCTTCGCCTGGGACATCCTGTCCCCCCAGTTCATGTACGGCTCC
AAGGCGTACGTGAAGCACCCCGCCGACATCCCCGATTACAAGAAGCTGTCCTTCCCCGAGGGCTTCAAGT
GGGAGCGCGTGATGAACTTCGAGGACGGCGGTCTGGTGACCGTGACCCAGGACTCCTCCCTGCAGGACGG
CACGCTGATCTACAAGGTGAAGATGCGCGGCACCAACTTCCCCCCCGACGGCCCCGTAATGCAGAAGAAG
ACCATGGGCTGGGAGGCCTCCACCGAGCGCCTGTACCCCCGCGACGGCGTGCTGAAGGGCGAGATCCACC
AGGCCCTGAAGCTGAAGGACGGCGGCCACTACCTGGTGGAGTTCAAGACCATCTACATGGCCAAGAAGCC
CGTGCAACTGCCCGGCTACTACTACGTGGACACCAAGCTGGACATCACCTCCCACAACGAGGACTACACC
ATCGTGGAACAGTACGAGCGCTCCGAGGGCCGCCACCACCTGTTCCTGGGGCATGGCACCGGCAGCACCG
GCAGCGGCAGCTCCGGCACCGCCTCCTCCGAGGACAACAACATGGCCGTCATCAAAGAGTTCATGCGCTT
CAAGGTGCGCATGGAGGGCTCCATGAACGGCCACGAGTTCGAGATCGAGGGCGAGGGCGAGGGCCGCCCC
TACGAGGGCACCCAGACCGCCAAGCTGAAGGTGACCAAGGGCGGCCCCCTGCCCTTCGCCTGGGACATCC
TGTCCCCCCAGTTCATGTACGGCTCCAAGGCGTACGTGAAGCACCCCGCCGACATCCCCGATTACAAGAA
GCTGTCCTTCCCCGAGGGCTTCAAGTGGGAGCGCGTGATGAACTTCGAGGACGGCGGTCTGGTGACCGTG
ACCCAGGACTCCTCCCTGCAGGACGGCACGCTGATCTACAAGGTGAAGATGCGCGGCACCAACTTCCCCC
CCGACGGCCCCGTAATGCAGAAGAAGACCATGGGCTGGGAGGCCTCCACCGAGCGCCTGTACCCCCGCGA
CGGCGTGCTGAAGGGCGAGATCCACCAGGCCCTGAAGCTGAAGGACGGCGGCCACTACCTGGTGGAGTTC
AAGACCATCTACATGGCCAAGAAGCCCGTGCAACTGCCCGGCTACTACTACGTGGACACCAAGCTGGACA
TCACCTCCCACAACGAGGACTACACCATCGTGGAACAGTACGAGCGCTCCGAGGGCCGCCACCACCTGTT
CCTGTACGGCATGGACGAGCTGTACAAGTAA
